>Addgene plasmid #156441 | pKS022 - pCAGGS-3XFLAG-mKate2-SA2-bpA | depositor full sequence | sequence record 301990 | pKS022 - pCAGGS-3XFLAG-mKate2-SA2-bpA sequence 9004 bps
GTCGACATTGATTATTGACTAGTTATTAATAGTAATCAATTACGGGGTCATTAGTTCATAGCCCATATAT
GGAGTTCCGCGTTACATAACTTACGGTAAATGGCCCGCCTGGCTGACCGCCCAACGACCCCCGCCCATTG
ACGTCAATAATGACGTATGTTCCCATAGTAACGCCAATAGGGACTTTCCATTGACGTCAATGGGTGGACT
ATTTACGGTAAACTGCCCACTTGGCAGTACATCAAGTGTATCATATGCCAAGTACGCCCCCTATTGACGT
CAATGACGGTAAATGGCCCGCCTGGCATTATGCCCAGTACATGACCTTATGGGACTTTCCTACTTGGCAG
TACATCTACGTATTAGTCATCGCTATTACCATGGGTCGAGGTGAGCCCCACGTTCTGCTTCACTCTCCCC
ATCTCCCCCCCCTCCCCACCCCCAATTTTGTATTTATTTATTTTTTAATTATTTTGTGCAGCGATGGGGG
CGGGGGGGGGGGGGGCGCGCGCCAGGCGGGGCGGGGCGGGGCGAGGGGCGGGGCGGGGCGAGGCGGAGAG
GTGCGGCGGCAGCCAATCAGAGCGGCGCGCTCCGAAAGTTTCCTTTTATGGCGAGGCGGCGGCGGCGGCG
GCCCTATAAAAAGCGAAGCGCGCGGCGGGCGGGAGTCGCTGCGTTGCCTTCGCCCCGTGCCCCGCTCCGC
GCCGCCTCGCGCCGCCCGCCCCGGCTCTGACTGACCGCGTTACTCCCACAGGTGAGCGGGCGGGACGGCC
CTTCTCCTCCGGGCTGTAATTAGCGCTTGGTTTAATGACGGCTCGTTTCTTTTCTGTGGCTGCGTGAAAG
CCTTAAAGGGCTCCGGGAGGGCCCTTTGTGCGGGGGGGAGCGGCTCGGGGGGTGCGTGCGTGTGTGTGTG
CGTGGGGAGCGCCGCGTGCGGCCCGCGCTGCCCGGCGGCTGTGAGCGCTGCGGGCGCGGCGCGGGGCTTT
GTGCGCTCCGCGTGTGCGCGAGGGGAGCGCGGCCGGGGGCGGTGCCCCGCGGTGCGGGGGGGCTGCGAGG
GGAACAAAGGCTGCGTGCGGGGTGTGTGCGTGGGGGGGTGAGCAGGGGGTGTGGGCGCGGCGGTCGGGCT
GTAACCCCCCCCTGCACCCCCCTCCCCGAGTTGCTGAGCACGGCCCGGCTTCGGGTGCGGGGCTCCGTGC
GGGGCGTGGCGCGGGGCTCGCCGTGCCGGGCGGGGGGTGGCGGCAGGTGGGGGTGCCGGGCGGGGCGGGG
CCGCCTCGGGCCGGGGAGGGCTCGGGGGAGGGGCGCGGCGGCCCCGGAGCGCCGGCGGCTGTCGAGGCGC
GGCGAGCCGCAGCCATTGCCTTTTATGGTAATCGTGCGAGAGGGCGCAGGGACTTCCTTTGTCCCAAATC
TGGCGGAGCCGAAATCTGGGAGGCGCCGCCGCACCCCCTCTAGCGGGCGCGGGCGAAGCGGTGCGGCGCC
GGCAGGAAGGAAATGGGCGGGGAGGGCCTTCGTGCGTCGCCGCGCCGCCGTCCCCTTCTCCATCTCCAGC
CTCGGGGCTGCCGCAGGGGGACGGCTGCCTTCGGGGGGGACGGGGCAGGGCGGGGTTCGGCTTCTGGCGT
GTGACCGGCGGCTCTAGAGCCTCTGCTAACCATGTTCATGCCTTCTTCTTTTTCCTACAGCTCCTGGGCA
ACGTGCTGGTTATTGTGCTGTCTCATCATTTTGGCAAAGAATTCCTCGAGAATTCTCACGCGTGAATTCC
ACCATGGACTATAAGGACCACGACGGAGACTACAAGGATCATGATATTGATTACAAAGACGATGACGATA
AGCCCGGGGGGGGAGCAGGAGGCATGGTGAGCGAGCTGATTAAGGAGAACATGCACATGAAGCTGTACAT
GGAGGGCACCGTGAACAACCACCACTTCAAGTGCACATCCGAGGGCGAAGGCAAGCCCTACGAGGGCACC
CAGACCATGAGAATCAAGGCGGTCGAGGGCGGCCCTCTCCCCTTCGCCTTCGACATCCTGGCTACCAGCT
TCATGTACGGCAGCAAAACCTTCATCAACCACACCCAGGGCATCCCCGACTTCTTTAAGCAGTCCTTCCC
CGAGGGCTTCACATGGGAGAGAGTCACCACATACGAAGACGGGGGCGTGCTGACCGCTACCCAGGACACC
AGCCTCCAGGACGGCTGCCTCATCTACAACGTCAAGATCAGAGGGGTGAACTTCCCATCCAACGGCCCTG
TGATGCAGAAGAAAACACTCGGCTGGGAGGCCTCCACCGAGACCCTGTACCCCGCTGACGGCGGCCTGGA
AGGCAGAGCCGACATGGCCCTGAAGCTCGTGGGCGGGGGCCACCTGATCTGCAACTTGAAGACCACATAC
AGATCCAAGAAACCCGCTAAGAACCTCAAGATGCCCGGCGTCTACTATGTGGACAGAAGACTGGAAAGAA
TCAAGGAGGCCGACAAAGAGACCTACGTCGAGCAGCACGAGGTGGCTGTGGCCAGATACTGCGACCTCCC
TAGCAAACTGGGGCACAGAGGCGGTGGAGGGTCAGGCGGTGGTGGATCCACCGGTATGATAGCAGCTCCA
GAAATACCAACTGATTTTAATCTACTGCAGGAGTCAGAGACACACTTTTCTTCTGACACAGATTTTGAAG
ACATTGAAGGAAAAAATCAGAAGCAAGGCAAAGGCAAAACTTGTAAAAAAGGCAAAAAGGGTCCAGCAGA
AAAGGGTAAAAGTGGAAATGGAGGAGGAAAACCTCCTTCTGGCTCAAACCGAATGAACGGTCATCATCAA
CAGAATGGAGTTGAAAACATGATGTTGTTCGAAGTTGTTAAAATGGGCAAGAGTGCTATGCAGTCGGTGG
TAGATGACTGGATCGAGTCCTACAAGCATGACCGGGACATAGCGCTTCTTGACCTTATCAATTTCTTTAT
TCAGTGCTCAGGCTGCAAAGGAGTCGTCACAGCAGAGATGTTCAGACATATGCAGAACTCTGAGATAATT
CGAAAAATGACAGAAGAATTTGACGAGGATAGTGGGGATTACCCACTTACCATGGCTGGTCCTCAGTGGA
AGAAGTTCAAGTCCAGCTTCTGTGAGTTCATTGGTGTGTTAGTACGGCAGTGTCAATACAGTATCATATA
TGATGAGTACATGATGGATACTGTCATTTCACTTCTTACTGGATTGTCTGACTCCCAAGTCAGAGCATTT
CGACATACAAGCACCCTGGCAGCTATGAAGTTGATGACTGCTTTGGTAAATGTGGCACTAAATCTTAGCA
TTAATATGGATAACACACAAAGACAGTACGAGGCAGAACGGAATAAAATGATTGGAAAACGAGCTAACGA
AAGGCTAGAACTCCTGTTACAAAAGCGTAAAGAGCTTCAGGAAAATCAAGATGAGATAGAAAATATGATG
AATGCAATATTTAAAGGAGTGTTTGTACATAGATACAGGGATGCAATAGCTGAAATCAGAGCTATATGCA
TTGAAGAGATTGGCATTTGGATGAAGATGTATAGTGATGCCTTCCTTAATGACAGCTATTTAAAATATGT
TGGTTGGACTATGCATGATAAGCAAGGTGAAGTCAGACTCAAATGTCTTACTGCTTTACAAGGGCTTTAC
TATAACAAAGAACTTAATTCCAAACTGGAACTCTTTACCAGTCGATTCAAGGATAGAATTGTGTCTATGA
CCCTTGACAAAGAATATGATGTTGCAGTACAAGCAATAAAGTTACTCACTCTTGTTTTACAGAGTAGTGA
AGAAGTTCTAACTGCAGAAGATTGTGAAAATGTCTATCATCTGGTTTATTCAGCTCACCGGCCAGTAGCA
GTTGCAGCTGGAGAATTTCTCTACAAAAAGCTCTTCAGCCGCAGAGACCCAGAAGAGGATGGGCTGATGA
AAAGAAGGGGAAGGCAAGGCCCGAATGCCAACCTTGTGAAGACTTTGGTGTTTTTCTTTTTGGAAAGTGA
GTTACACGAGCATGCAGCTTACCTTGTGGACAGCATGTGGGATTGTGCTACTGAGCTCCTGAAAGACTGG
GAATGTATGAATAGCTTGTTATTAGAAGAGCCTCTTAGTGGAGAGGAAGCTCTAACAGACAGACAAGAGA
GTGCTTTGATTGAAATAATGCTTTGTACTATTAGACAAGCAGCTGAATGTCATCCTCCCGTGGGAAGAGG
GACAGGAAAAAGGGTGCTGACAGCAAAGGAGAAGAAGACACAGTTGGATGACAGAACAAGAATCACTGAG
CTGTTTGCTGTGGCCCTTCCGCAGTTATTAGCTAAATACTCTGTAGATGCAGAAAAGGTGACCAATTTGT
TGCAGTTACCTCAGTACTTTGATTTGGAGATATACACCACTGGACGATTAGAAAAGCATTTGGATGCCTT
ATTGCGCCAGATCCGAAATATTGTAGAGAAGCACACAGACACAGATGTTTTGGAAGCATGTTCTAAAACT
TACCATGCATTATGTAACGAAGAGTTCACCATCTTCAACAGAGTAGATATTTCAAGAAGTCAGCTGATTG
ATGAACTGGCAGATAAATTTAACCGGCTTCTTGAAGATTTTCTGCAAGAGGGAGAAGAACCTGATGAAGA
TGACGCATATCAGGTATTGTCAACATTGAAGAGGATCACTGCTTTTCATAATGCTCATGATCTTTCAAAG
TGGGATTTGTTCGCTTGTAATTACAAACTCTTGAAAACCGGAATCGAAAATGGAGATATGCCTGAGCAGA
TTGTTATTCACGCACTGCAGTGTGCTCACTATGTAATCCTTTGGCAGCTTGCTAAGATCACTGAAAGCAC
GTCTACAAAGGAGGACTTACTGCGCTTAAAGAAACAGATGAGGGTATTTTGCCAGATATGTCAGCATTAC
TTGACCAACGTGAATACTACTGTTAAAGAACAGGCCTTCACTATTCTGTGTGACATTTTGATGATCTTCA
GTCACCAGATTATGTCTGGAGGGCGTGACATGTTAGAGCCATTAGTTTATACTCCTGATTCTTCATTGCA
GTCTGAGTTGCTCAGCTTTATTTTGGATCATGTCTTCATTGAACAGGATGATGATAGTAATAGTGCAGAT
GGTCAGCAAGAGGATGAAGCCAGCAAAATTGAAGCTTTGCACAAGAGGAGAAATTTACTTGCAGCATTTT
GTAAGCTAATTGTATATACCGTGGTGGAGATGAACACAGCTGCAGATATCTTCAAGCAGTATATGAAGTA
TTATAATGATTATGGCGATATCATCAAAGAAACAATGAGTAAAACAAGGCAGATTGACAAAATTCAGTGT
GCTAAGACCCTTATTCTCAGTTTGCAGCAGCTTTTTAATGAGATGATACAAGAGAATGGCTATAATTTTG
ATAGATCATCCTCAACATTTAGTGGCATAAAAGAACTTGCTCGGCGTTTTGCTTTAACTTTTGGACTTGA
TCAATTGAAAACCAGAGAAGCCATTGCCATGCTCCACAAAGATGGTATAGAATTTGCTTTTAAGGAGCCT
AATCCACAAGGGGAGAGCCATCCACCTTTAAACTTGGCATTTCTTGATATTCTCAGTGAATTTTCTTCTA
AACTGCTCCGACAGGATAAAAGAACAGTGTATGTTTATTTGGAAAAGTTCATGACCTTTCAGATGTCACT
CCGAAGAGAAGATGTATGGCTTCCTCTGATGTCTTACCGAAATTCTTTGCTAGCTGGTGGTGATGATGAT
ACTATGTCAGTCATTAGTGGAATGAGCAGTCGGGGATCAACTGTACGGAGTAAAAAATCAAAACCATCTA
CAGGAAAGCGGAAAGTGGTTGAAGGCATGCAACTAGCACTCCCTGAAGAAAGCAGTAGCAGTGACAGTAT
GTGGTTGAGCAGAGAGCAAACACTGCACACCCCTGTCATGATGCAGACACCACAGCTCACCTCCACTATT
ATGAGAGAACCGAAAAGGTTACGGCCTGAAGATAGCTTCATGAGTGTCTATCCGATGCAGGCAGAACACC
ATCAAACGCCTCTGGATTATAATCGGCGTGGTACAAGCCTAATGGAAGATGATGAAGAGCCAATTGTTGA
AGATGTTATGATGTCCTCAGAAGGAAGGATTGAGGATCTTAATGAGGGAATGGACTTTGACACCATGGAT
ATAGACTTGCCACCATCAAAGAATAGAAGAGAGAGAACAGAACTGAAGCCCGATTTCTTTGATCCAGCTT
CAATTATGGATGAATCAGTTCTTGGGGTGTCAATGTTTTAAGTTTAAACGCGGCCGCTCAGGTCAGGTGC
AGGCTGCCTATCAGAAGGTGGTGGCTGGTGTGGCCAATGCCCTGGCTCACAAATACCACTGAGATCTTTT
TCCCTCTGCCAAAAATTATGGGGACATCATGAAGCCCCTTGAGCATCTGACTTCTGGCTAATAAAGGAAA
TTTATTTTCATTGCAATAGTGTGTTGGAATTTTTTGTGTCTCTCACTCGGAAGGACATATGGGAGGGCAA
ATCATTTAAAACATCAGAATGAGTATTTGGTTTAGAGTTTGGCAACATATGCCATATGCTGGCTGCCATG
AACAAAGGTGGCTATAAAGAGGTCATCAGTATATGAAACAGCCCCCTGCTGTCCATTCCTTATTCCATAG
AAAAGCCTTGACTTGAGGTTAGATTTTTTTTATATTTTGTTTTGTGTTATTTTTTTCTTTAACATCCCTA
AAATTTTCCTTACATGTTTTACTAGCCAGATTTTTCCTCCTCTCCTGACTACTCCCAGTCATAGCTGTCC
CTCTTCTCTTATGAAGATCCCTCGACCTGCAGCCCAAGCTTGGCGTAATCATGGTCATAGCTGTTTCCTG
TGTGAAATTGTTATCCGCTCACAATTCCACACAACATACGAGCCGGAAGCATAAAGTGTAAAGCCTGGGG
TGCCTAATGAGTGAGCTAACTCACATTAATTGCGTTGCGCTCACTGCCCGCTTTCCAGTCGGGAAACCTG
TCGTGCCAGCGGATCCGCTGCATTAATGAATCGGCCAACGCGCGGGGAGAGGCGGTTTGCGTATTGGGCG
CTCTTCCGCTTCCTCGCTCACTGACTCGCTGCGCTCGGTCGTTCGGCTGCGGCGAGCGGTATCAGCTCAC
TCAAAGGCGGTAATACGGTTATCCACAGAATCAGGGGATAACGCAGGAAAGAACATGTGAGCAAAAGGCC
AGCAAAAGGCCAGGAACCGTAAAAAGGCCGCGTTGCTGGCGTTTTTCCATAGGCTCCGCCCCCCTGACGA
GCATCACAAAAATCGACGCTCAAGTCAGAGGTGGCGAAACCCGACAGGACTATAAAGATACCAGGCGTTT
CCCCCTGGAAGCTCCCTCGTGCGCTCTCCTGTTCCGACCCTGCCGCTTACCGGATACCTGTCCGCCTTTC
TCCCTTCGGGAAGCGTGGCGCTTTCTCAATGCTCACGCTGTAGGTATCTCAGTTCGGTGTAGGTCGTTCG
CTCCAAGCTGGGCTGTGTGCACGAACCCCCCGTTCAGCCCGACCGCTGCGCCTTATCCGGTAACTATCGT
CTTGAGTCCAACCCGGTAAGACACGACTTATCGCCACTGGCAGCAGCCACTGGTAACAGGATTAGCAGAG
CGAGGTATGTAGGCGGTGCTACAGAGTTCTTGAAGTGGTGGCCTAACTACGGCTACACTAGAAGGACAGT
ATTTGGTATCTGCGCTCTGCTGAAGCCAGTTACCTTCGGAAAAAGAGTTGGTAGCTCTTGATCCGGCAAA
CAAACCACCGCTGGTAGCGGTGGTTTTTTTGTTTGCAAGCAGCAGATTACGCGCAGAAAAAAAGGATCTC
AAGAAGATCCTTTGATCTTTTCTACGGGGTCTGACGCTCAGTGGAACGAAAACTCACGTTAAGGGATTTT
GGTCATGAGATTATCAAAAAGGATCTTCACCTAGATCCTTTTAAATTAAAAATGAAGTTTTAAATCAATC
TAAAGTATATATGAGTAAACTTGGTCTGACAGTTACCAATGCTTAATCAGTGAGGCACCTATCTCAGCGA
TCTGTCTATTTCGTTCATCCATAGTTGCCTGACTCCCCGTCGTGTAGATAACTACGATACGGGAGGGCTT
ACCATCTGGCCCCAGTGCTGCAATGATACCGCGAGACCCACGCTCACCGGCTCCAGATTTATCAGCAATA
AACCAGCCAGCCGGAAGGGCCGAGCGCAGAAGTGGTCCTGCAACTTTATCCGCCTCCATCCAGTCTATTA
ATTGTTGCCGGGAAGCTAGAGTAAGTAGTTCGCCAGTTAATAGTTTGCGCAACGTTGTTGCCATTGCTAC
AGGCATCGTGGTGTCACGCTCGTCGTTTGGTATGGCTTCATTCAGCTCCGGTTCCCAACGATCAAGGCGA
GTTACATGATCCCCCATGTTGTGCAAAAAAGCGGTTAGCTCCTTCGGTCCTCCGATCGTTGTCAGAAGTA
AGTTGGCCGCAGTGTTATCACTCATGGTTATGGCAGCACTGCATAATTCTCTTACTGTCATGCCATCCGT
AAGATGCTTTTCTGTGACTGGTGAGTACTCAACCAAGTCATTCTGAGAATAGTGTATGCGGCGACCGAGT
TGCTCTTGCCCGGCGTCAATACGGGATAATACCGCGCCACATAGCAGAACTTTAAAAGTGCTCATCATTG
GAAAACGTTCTTCGGGGCGAAAACTCTCAAGGATCTTACCGCTGTTGAGATCCAGTTCGATGTAACCCAC
TCGTGCACCCAACTGATCTTCAGCATCTTTTACTTTCACCAGCGTTTCTGGGTGAGCAAAAACAGGAAGG
CAAAATGCCGCAAAAAAGGGAATAAGGGCGACACGGAAATGTTGAATACTCATACTCTTCCTTTTTCAAT
ATTATTGAAGCATTTATCAGGGTTATTGTCTCATGAGCGGATACATATTTGAATGTATTTAGAAAAATAA
ACAAATAGGGGTTCCGCGCACATTTCCCCGAAAAGTGCCACCTG
Features (pLannotate 1.2.2; 14 found; start..end, strand, type, name):
      4..383     +  enhancer       CMV enhancer: human cytomegalovirus immediate early enhancer
    386..661     +  promoter       chicken β-actin promoter: No description available
    662..1670    +  intron         chimeric intron: chimera between introns from chicken β-actin and rabbit β-globin
   1844..2539    +  CDS            mKate2: mKate2 is a basic (constitutively fluorescent) red fluorescent protein published in 2009, derived from Entacmaea quadricolor. It is reported to be a rapidly-maturing monomer with moderate acid sensitivity.
   2576..6268    +  CDS            Stag2: STAG2_MOUSE - Also known as Sa2, Sap2. Experimental evidence at protein level: Swiss-Prot protein existence level 1. Component of cohesin complex, a complex required for the cohesion of sister chromatids after DNA replication. The cohesin complex apparently forms a large proteinaceous ring within which sister chromatids can be trapped. At anaphase, the complex is cleaved and dissociates from chromatin, allowing sister chromatids to segregate. The cohesin complex may also play a role in spindle pole assembly during mitosis (By similarity). From Mus musculus (Mouse).
   6294..6359    +  CDS            HBB (fragment): HBB_PONPY - Experimental evidence at transcript level: Swiss-Prot protein existence level 2. Involved in oxygen transport from the lung to the various peripheral tissues. From Pongo pygmaeus (Bornean orangutan).
   6430..6485    +  polyA_signal   β-globin poly(A) signal: rabbit β-globin polyadenylation signal (Gil and Proudfoot, 1987)
   6868..6884    -  protein_bind   lac operator: The lac repressor binds to the lac operator to inhibit transcription in E. coli. This inhibition can be relieved by adding lactose or isopropyl-β-D-thiogalactopyranoside (IPTG). lac repressor encoded by lacI
   6892..6922    -  promoter       lac promoter: promoter for the E. coli lac operon
   6937..6958    -  protein_bind   CAP binding site: CAP binding activates transcription in the presence of cAMP. E. coli catabolite activator protein
   7009..7071    -  CDS            lacI (fragment): LACI_ECOLI - Experimental evidence at protein level: Swiss-Prot protein existence level 1. Repressor of the lactose operon. Binds allolactose as an inducer. From Escherichia coli (strain K12).
   7254..7842    -  rep_origin     ori: high-copy-number ColE1/pMB1/pBR322/pUC origin of replication
   8013..8873    -  CDS            AmpR: β-lactamase; bla; confers resistance to ampicillin, carbenicillin, and related antibiotics
   8874..8978    -  promoter       AmpR promoter: bla
