>Addgene plasmid #156441 | pKS022 - pCAGGS-3XFLAG-mKate2-SA2-bpA | addgene full sequence | sequence record 310213 | Addgene NGS Result
GGTCGACATTGATTATTGACTAGTTATTAATAGTAATCAATTACGGGGTCATTAGTTCATAGCCCATATA
TGGAGTTCCGCGTTACATAACTTACGGTAAATGGCCCGCCTGGCTGACCGCCCAACGACCCCCGCCCATT
GACGTCAATAATGACGTATGTTCCCATAGTAACGCCAATAGGGACTTTCCATTGACGTCAATGGGTGGAG
TATTTACGGTAAACTGCCCACTTGGCAGTACATCAAGTGTATCATATGCCAAGTACGCCCCCTATTGACG
TCAATGACGGTAAATGGCCCGCCTGGCATTATGCCCAGTACATGACCTTATGGGACTTTCCTACTTGGCA
GTACATCTACGTATTAGTCATCGCTATTACCATGGTCGAGGTGAGCCCCACGTTCTGCTTCACTCTCCCC
ATCTCCCCCCCCTCCCCACCCCCAATTTTGTATTTATTTATTTTTTAATTATTTTGTGCAGCGATGGGGG
CGGGGGGGGGGGGGGSGCGCGCCRGGSGGGGGGGGGGGGGGSGRGGGGSGGGGSGGGGSGAGGCGGAGAG
GTGCGGCGGCAGCCAATCAGAGCGGCGCGCTCCGAAAGTTTCCTTTTATGGCGAGGCGGCGGCGGCGGCG
GCCCTATAAAAAGCGAAGCGCGCGGCGGGCGGGAGTCGCTGCGCGCTGCCTTCGCCCCGTGCCCCGCTCC
GCCGCCGCCTCGCGCCGCCCGCCCCGGCTCTGACTGACCGCGTTACTCCCACAGGTGAGCGGGCGGGACG
GCCCTTCTCCTCCGGGCTGTAATTAGCGCTTGGTTTAATGACGGCTTGTTTCTTTTCTGTGGCTGCGTGA
AAGCCTTGAGGGGCTCCGGGAGGGCCCTTTGTGCGGGGGGAGCGGCTCGGGGGGTGCGTGCGTGTGTGTG
TGCGTGGGGAGCGCCGCGTGCGGCTCCGCGCTGCCCGGCGGCTGTGAGCGCTGCGGGCGCGGCGCGGGGC
TTTGTGCGCTCCGCAGTGTGCGCGAGGGGAGCGCGGCCGGGGGCGGTGCCCCGCGGTGCGGGGGGGGCTG
CGAGGGGAACAAAGGCTGCGTGCGGGGTGTGTGCGTGGGGGGGTGAGCAGGGGGTGTGGGCGCGTCGGTC
GGGCTGCAACCCCCCCTGCACCCCCCTCCCCGAGTTGCTGAGCACGGCCCGGCTTCGGGTGCGGGGCTCC
GTACGGGGCGTGGCGCGGGGCTCGCCGTGCCGGGCGGGGGGTGGCGGCAGGTGGGGGTGCCGGGCGGGGC
GGGGCCGCCTCGGGCCGGGGAGGGCTCGGGGGAGGGGCGCGGCGGCCCCCGGAGCGCCGGCGGCTGTCGA
GGCGCGGCGAGCCGCAGCCATTGCCTTTTATGGTAATCGTGCGAGAGGGCGCAGGGACTTCCTTTGTCCC
AAATCTGTGCGGAGCCGAAATCTGGGAGGCGCCGCCGCACCCCCTCTAGCGGGCGCGGGGCGAAGCGGTG
CGGCGCCGGCAGGAAGGAAATGGGCGGGGAGGGCCTTCGTGCGTCGCCGCGCCGCCGTCCCCTTCTCCCT
CTCCAGCCTCGGGGCTGTCCGCGGGGGGACGGCTGCCTTCGGGGGGGACGGGGCAGGGCGGGGTTCGGCT
TCTGGCGTGTGACCGGCGGCTCTAGAGCCTCTGCTAACCATGTTCATGCCTTCTTCTTTTTCCTACAGCT
CCTGGGCAACGTGCTGGTTATTGTGCTGTCTCATCATTTTGGCAAAGAATTCCTCGAGAATTCTCACGCG
TGAATTCCACCATGGACTATAAGGACCACGACGGAGACTACAAGGATCATGATATTGATTACAAAGACGA
TGACGATAAGCCCGGGGGGGGAGCAGGAGGCATGGTGAGCGAGCTGATTAAGGAGAACATGCACATGAAG
CTGTACATGGAGGGCACCGTGAACAACCACCACTTCAAGTGCACATCCGAGGGCGAAGGCAAGCCCTACG
AGGGCACCCAGACCATGAGAATCAAGGCGGTCGAGGGCGGCCCTCTCCCCTTCGCCTTCGACATCCTGGC
TACCAGCTTCATGTACGGCAGCAAAACCTTCATCAACCACACCCAGGGCATCCCCGACTTCTTTAAGCAG
TCCTTCCCCGAGGGCTTCACATGGGAGAGAGTCACCACATACGAAGACGGGGGCGTGCTGACCGCTACCC
AGGACACCAGCCTCCAGGACGGCTGCCTCATCTACAACGTCAAGATCAGAGGGGTGAACTTCCCATCCAA
CGGCCCTGTGATGCAGAAGAAAACACTCGGCTGGGAGGCCTCCACCGAGACCCTGTACCCCGCTGACGGC
GGCCTGGAAGGCAGAGCCGACATGGCCCTGAAGCTCGTGGGCGGGGGCCACCTGATCTGCAACTTGAAGA
CCACATACAGATCCAAGAAACCCGCTAAGAACCTCAAGATGCCCGGCGTCTACTATGTGGACAGAAGACT
GGAAAGAATCAAGGAGGCCGACAAAGAGACCTACGTCGAGCAGCACGAGGTGGCTGTGGCCAGATACTGC
GACCTCCCTAGCAAACTGGGGCACAGAGGCGGTGGAGGGTCAGGCGGTGGTGGATCCACCGGTATGATAG
CAGCTCCAGAAATACCAACTGATTTTAATCTACTGCAGGAGTCAGAGACACACTTTTCTTCTGACACAGA
TTTTGAAGACATTGAAGGAAAAAATCAGAAGCAAGGCAAAGGCAAAACTTGTAAAAAAGGCAAAAAGGGT
CCAGCAGAAAAGGGTAAAAGTGGAAATGGAGGAGGAAAACCTCCTTCTGGCTCAAACCGAATGAACGGTC
ATCATCAACAGAATGGAGTTGAAAACATGATGTTGTTCGAAGTTGTTAAAATGGGCAAGAGTGCTATGCA
GTCGGTGGTAGATGACTGGATCGAGTCCTACAAGCATGACCGGGACATAGCGCTTCTTGACCTTATCAAT
TTCTTTATTCAGTGCTCAGGCTGCAAAGGAGTCGTCACAGCAGAGATGTTCAGACATATGCAGAACTCTG
AGATAATTCGAAAAATGACAGAAGAATTTGACGAGGATAGTGGGGATTACCCACTTACCATGGCTGGTCC
TCAGTGGAAGAAGTTCAAGTCCAGCTTCTGTGAGTTCATTGGTGTGTTAGTACGGCAGTGTCAATACAGT
ATCATATATGATGAGTACATGATGGATACTGTCATTTCACTTCTTACTGGATTGTCTGACTCCCAAGTCA
GAGCATTTCGACATACAAGCACCCTGGCAGCTATGAAGTTGATGACTGCTTTGGTAAATGTGGCACTAAA
TCTTAGCATTAATATGGATAACACACAAAGACAGTACGAGGCAGAACGGAATAAAATGATTGGAAAACGA
GCTAACGAAAGGCTAGAACTCCTGTTACAAAAGCGTAAAGAGCTTCAGGAAAATCAAGATGAGATAGAAA
ATATGATGAATGCAATATTTAAAGGAGTGTTTGTACATAGATACAGGGATGCAATAGCTGAAATCAGAGC
TATATGCATTGAAGAGATTGGCATTTGGATGAAGATGTATAGTGATGCCTTCCTTAATGACAGCTATTTA
AAATATGTTGGTTGGACTATGCATGATAAGCAAGGTGAAGTCAGACTCAAATGTCTTACTGCTTTACAAG
GGCTTTACTATAACAAAGAACTTAATTCCAAACTGGAACTCTTTACCAGTCGATTCAAGGATAGAATTGT
GTCTATGACCCTTGACAAAGAATATGATGTTGCAGTACAAGCAATAAAGTTACTCACTCTTGTTTTACAG
AGTAGTGAAGAAGTTCTAACTGCAGAAGATTGTGAAAATGTCTATCATCTGGTTTATTCAGCTCACCGGC
CAGTAGCAGTTGCAGCTGGAGAATTTCTCTACAAAAAGCTCTTCAGCCGCAGAGACCCAGAAGAGGATGG
GCTGATGAAAAGAAGGGGAAGGCAAGGCCCGAATGCCAACCTTGTGAAGACTTTGGTGTTTTTCTTTTTG
GAAAGTGAGTTACACGAGCATGCAGCTTACCTTGTGGACAGCATGTGGGATTGTGCTACTGAGCTCCTGA
AAGACTGGGAATGTATGAATAGCTTGTTATTAGAAGAGCCTCTTAGTGGAGAGGAAGCTCTAACAGACAG
ACAAGAGAGTGCTTTGATTGAAATAATGCTTTGTACTATTAGACAAGCAGCTGAATGTCATCCTCCCGTG
GGAAGAGGGACAGGAAAAAGGGTGCTGACAGCAAAGGAGAAGAAGACACAGTTGGATGACAGAACAAGAA
TCACTGAGCTGTTTGCTGTGGCCCTTCCGCAGTTATTAGCTAAATACTCTGTAGATGCAGAAAAGGTGAC
CAATTTGTTGCAGTTACCTCAGTACTTTGATTTGGAGATATACACCACTGGACGATTAGAAAAGCATTTG
GATGCCTTATTGCGCCAGATCCGAAATATTGTAGAGAAGCACACAGACACAGATGTTTTGGAAGCATGTT
CTAAAACTTACCATGCATTATGTAACGAAGAGTTCACCATCTTCAACAGAGTAGATATTTCAAGAAGTCA
GCTGATTGATGAACTGGCAGATAAATTTAACCGGCTTCTTGAAGATTTTCTGCAAGAGGGAGAAGAACCT
GATGAAGATGACGCATATCAGGTATTGTCAACATTGAAGAGGATCACTGCTTTTCATAATGCTCATGATC
TTTCAAAGTGGGATTTGTTCGCTTGTAATTACAAACTCTTGAAAACCGGAATCGAAAATGGAGATATGCC
TGAGCAGATTGTTATTCACGCACTGCAGTGTGCTCACTATGTAATCCTTTGGCAGCTTGCTAAGATCACT
GAAAGCACGTCTACAAAGGAGGACTTACTGCGCTTAAAGAAACAGATGAGGGTATTTTGCCAGATATGTC
AGCATTACTTGACCAACGTGAATACTACTGTTAAAGAACAGGCCTTCACTATTCTGTGTGACATTTTGAT
GATCTTCAGTCACCAGATTATGTCTGGAGGGCGTGACATGTTAGAGCCATTAGTTTATACTCCTGATTCT
TCATTGCAGTCTGAGTTGCTCAGCTTTATTTTGGATCATGTCTTCATTGAACAGGATGATGATAGTAATA
GTGCAGATGGTCAGCAAGAGGATGAAGCCAGCAAAATTGAAGCTTTGCACAAGAGGAGAAATTTACTTGC
AGCATTTTGTAAGCTAATTGTATATACCGTGGTGGAGATGAACACAGCTGCAGATATCTTCAAGCAGTAT
ATGAAGTATTATAATGATTATGGCGATATCATCAAAGAAACAATGAGTAAAACAAGGCAGATTGACAAAA
TTCAGTGTGCTAAGACCCTTATTCTCAGTTTGCAGCAGCTTTTTAATGAGATGATACAAGAGAATGGCTA
TAATTTTGATAGATCATCCTCAACATTTAGTGGCATAAAAGAACTTGCTCGGCGTTTTGCTTTAACTTTT
GGACTTGATCAATTGAAAACCAGAGAAGCCATTGCCATGCTCCACAAAGATGGTATAGAATTTGCTTTTA
AGGAGCCTAATCCACAAGGGGAGAGCCATCCACCTTTAAACTTGGCATTTCTTGATATTCTCAGTGAATT
TTCTTCTAAACTGCTCCGACAGGATAAAAGAACAGTGTATGTTTATTTGGAAAAGTTCATGACCTTTCAG
ATGTCACTCCGAAGAGAAGATGTATGGCTTCCTCTGATGTCTTACCGAAATTCTTTGCTAGCTGGTGGTG
ATGATGATACTATGTCAGTCATTAGTGGAATGAGCAGTCGGGGATCAACTGTACGGAGTAAAAAATCAAA
ACCATCTACAGGAAAGCGGAAAGTGGTTGAAGGCATGCAACTAGCACTCCCTGAAGAAAGCAGTAGCAGT
GACAGTATGTGGTTGAGCAGAGAGCAAACACTGCACACCCCTGTCATGATGCAGACACCACAGCTCACCT
CCACTATTATGAGAGAACCGAAAAGGTTACGGCCTGAAGATAGCTTCATGAGTGTCTATCCGATGCAGGC
AGAACACCATCAAACGCCTCTGGATTATAATCGGCGTGGTACAAGCCTAATGGAAGATGATGAAGAGCCA
ATTGTTGAAGATGTTATGATGTCCTCAGAAGGAAGGATTGAGGATCTTAATGAGGGAATGGACTTTGACA
CCATGGATATAGACTTGCCACCATCAAAGAATAGAAGAGAGAGAACAGAACTGAAGCCCGATTTCTTTGA
TCCAGCTTCAATTATGGATGAATCAGTTCTTGGGGTGTCAATGTTTTAAGTTTAAACGCGGCCGCTCAGG
TCAGGTGCAGGCTGCCTATCAGAAGGTGGTGGCTGGTGTGGCCAATGCCCTGGCTCACAAATACCACTGA
GATCTTTTTCCCTCTGCCAAAAATTATGGGGACATCATGAAGCCCCTTGAGCATCTGACTTCTGGCTAAT
AAAGGAAATTTATTTTCATTGCAATAGTGTGTTGGAATTTTTTGTGTCTCTCACTCGGAAGGACATATGG
GAGGGCAAATCATTTAAAACATCAGAATGAGTATTTGGTTTAGAGTTTGGCAACATATGCCCATATGCTG
GCTGCCATGAACAAAGGTTGGCTATAAAGAGGTCATCAGTATATGAAACAGCCCCCTGCTGTCCATTCCT
TATTCCATAGAAAAGCCTTGACTTGAGGTTAGATTTTTTTTATATTTTGTTTTGTGTTATTTTTTTCTTT
AACATCCCTAAAATTTTCCTTACATGTTTTACTAGCCAGATTTTTCCTCCTCTCCTGACTACTCCCAGTC
ATAGCTGTCCCTCTTCTCTTATGGAGATCCCTCGACCTGCAGCCCAAGCTTGGCGTAATCATGGTCATAG
CTGTTTCCTGTGTGAAATTGTTATCCGCTCACAATTCCACACAACATACGAGCCGGAAGCATAAAGTGTA
AAGCCTGGGGTGCCTAATGAGTGAGCTAACTCACATTAATTGCGTTGCGCTCACTGCCCGCTTTCCAGTC
GGGAAACCTGTCGTGCCAGCGGATCCGCTGCATTAATGAATCGGCCAACGCGCGGGGAGAGGCGGTTTGC
GTATTGGGCGCTCTTCCGCTTCCTCGCTCACTGACTCGCTGCGCTCGGTCGTTCGGCTGCGGCGAGCGGT
ATCAGCTCACTCAAAGGCGGTAATACGGTTATCCACAGAATCAGGGGATAACGCAGGAAAGAACATGTGA
GCAAAAGGCCAGCAAAAGGCCAGGAACCGTAAAAAGGCCGCGTTGCTGGCGTTTTTCCATAGGCTCCGCC
CCCCTGACGAGCATCACAAAAATCGACGCTCAAGTCAGAGGTGGCGAAACCCGACAGGACTATAAAGATA
CCAGGCGTTTCCCCCTGGAAGCTCCCTCGTGCGCTCTCCTGTTCCGACCCTGCCGCTTACCGGATACCTG
TCCGCCTTTCTCCCTTCGGGAAGCGTGGCGCTTTCTCATAGCTCACGCTGTAGGTATCTCAGTTCGGTGT
AGGTCGTTCGCTCCAAGCTGGGCTGTGTGCACGAACCCCCCGTTCAGCCCGACCGCTGCGCCTTATCCGG
TAACTATCGTCTTGAGTCCAACCCGGTAAGACACGACTTATCGCCACTGGCAGCAGCCACTGGTAACAGG
ATTAGCAGAGCGAGGTATGTAGGCGGTGCTACAGAGTTCTTGAAGTGGTGGCCTAACTACGGCTACACTA
GAAGAACAGTATTTGGTATCTGCGCTCTGCTGAAGCCAGTTACCTTCGGAAAAAGAGTTGGTAGCTCTTG
ATCCGGCAAACAAACCACCGCTGGTAGCGGTGGTTTTTTTGTTTGCAAGCAGCAGATTACGCGCAGAAAA
AAAGGATCTCAAGAAGATCCTTTGATCTTTTCTACGGGGTCTGACGCTCAGTGGAACGAAAACTCACGTT
AAGGGATTTTGGTCATGAGATTATCAAAAAGGATCTTCACCTAGATCCTTTTAAATTAAAAATGAAGTTT
TAAATCAATCTAAAGTATATATGAGTAAACTTGGTCTGACAGTTACCAATGCTTAATCAGTGAGGCACCT
ATCTCAGCGATCTGTCTATTTCGTTCATCCATAGTTGCCTGACTCCCCGTCGTGTAGATAACTACGATAC
GGGAGGGCTTACCATCTGGCCCCAGTGCTGCAATGATACCGCGAGACCCACGCTCACCGGCTCCAGATTT
ATCAGCAATAAACCAGCCAGCCGGAAGGGCCGAGCGCAGAAGTGGTCCTGCAACTTTATCCGCCTCCATC
CAGTCTATTAATTGTTGCCGGGAAGCTAGAGTAAGTAGTTCGCCAGTTAATAGTTTGCGCAACGTTGTTG
CCATTGCTACAGGCATCGTGGTGTCACGCTCGTCGTTTGGTATGGCTTCATTCAGCTCCGGTTCCCAACG
ATCAAGGCGAGTTACATGATCCCCCATGTTGTGCAAAAAAGCGGTTAGCTCCTTCGGTCCTCCGATCGTT
GTCAGAAGTAAGTTGGCCGCAGTGTTATCACTCATGGTTATGGCAGCACTGCATAATTCTCTTACTGTCA
TGCCATCCGTAAGATGCTTTTCTGTGACTGGTGAGTACTCAACCAAGTCATTCTGAGAATAGTGTATGCG
GCGACCGAGTTGCTCTTGCCCGGCGTCAATACGGGATAATACCGCGCCACATAGCAGAACTTTAAAAGTG
CTCATCATTGGAAAACGTTCTTCGGGGCGAAAACTCTCAAGGATCTTACCGCTGTTGAGATCCAGTTCGA
TGTAACCCACTCGTGCACCCAACTGATCTTCAGCATCTTTTACTTTCACCAGCGTTTCTGGGTGAGCAAA
AACAGGAAGGCAAAATGCCGCAAAAAAGGGAATAAGGGCGACACGGAAATGTTGAATACTCATACTCTTC
CTTTTTCAATATTATTGAAGCATTTATCAGGGTTATTGTCTCATGAGCGGATACATATTTGAATGTATTT
AGAAAAATAAACAAATAGGGGTTCCGCGCACATTTCCCCGAAAAGTGCCACCTG
Features (pLannotate 1.2.2; 14 found; start..end, strand, type, name):
      5..384     +  enhancer       CMV enhancer: human cytomegalovirus immediate early enhancer
    386..661     +  promoter       chicken β-actin promoter: No description available
    662..1678    +  intron         chimeric intron: chimera between introns from chicken β-actin and rabbit β-globin
   1852..2547    +  CDS            mKate2: mKate2 is a basic (constitutively fluorescent) red fluorescent protein published in 2009, derived from Entacmaea quadricolor. It is reported to be a rapidly-maturing monomer with moderate acid sensitivity.
   2584..6276    +  CDS            Stag2: STAG2_MOUSE - Also known as Sa2, Sap2. Experimental evidence at protein level: Swiss-Prot protein existence level 1. Component of cohesin complex, a complex required for the cohesion of sister chromatids after DNA replication. The cohesin complex apparently forms a large proteinaceous ring within which sister chromatids can be trapped. At anaphase, the complex is cleaved and dissociates from chromatin, allowing sister chromatids to segregate. The cohesin complex may also play a role in spindle pole assembly during mitosis (By similarity). From Mus musculus (Mouse).
   6302..6367    +  CDS            HBB (fragment): HBB_PONPY - Experimental evidence at transcript level: Swiss-Prot protein existence level 2. Involved in oxygen transport from the lung to the various peripheral tissues. From Pongo pygmaeus (Bornean orangutan).
   6438..6493    +  polyA_signal   β-globin poly(A) signal: rabbit β-globin polyadenylation signal (Gil and Proudfoot, 1987)
   6878..6894    -  protein_bind   lac operator: The lac repressor binds to the lac operator to inhibit transcription in E. coli. This inhibition can be relieved by adding lactose or isopropyl-β-D-thiogalactopyranoside (IPTG). lac repressor encoded by lacI
   6902..6932    -  promoter       lac promoter: promoter for the E. coli lac operon
   6947..6968    -  protein_bind   CAP binding site: CAP binding activates transcription in the presence of cAMP. E. coli catabolite activator protein
   7019..7081    -  CDS            lacI (fragment): LACI_ECOLI - Experimental evidence at protein level: Swiss-Prot protein existence level 1. Repressor of the lactose operon. Binds allolactose as an inducer. From Escherichia coli (strain K12).
   7264..7852    -  rep_origin     ori: high-copy-number ColE1/pMB1/pBR322/pUC origin of replication
   8023..8883    -  CDS            AmpR: β-lactamase; bla; confers resistance to ampicillin, carbenicillin, and related antibiotics
   8884..8988    -  promoter       AmpR promoter: bla
