[The description below was written by a language model from this plasmid's Addgene catalogue record and pLannotate feature annotations shown in this document.]
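Description:
pKS022 - pCAGGS-3XFLAG-mKate2-SA2-bpA is a mammalian expression plasmid of about 9 kb for transient production of mouse SA2 (STAG2, also called SCC3B), a subunit of the cohesin complex, fused to the red fluorescent protein mKate2. It is maintained in E. coli through a high-copy ColE1/pUC-type origin and selected with ampicillin via the β-lactamase gene and its own promoter. No mammalian selection marker or episomal replication element is annotated, which fits its stated use in transient transfection.

Expression is driven by the composite CAG promoter: the human cytomegalovirus immediate-early enhancer, the chicken β-actin promoter and a chimeric chicken β-actin/rabbit β-globin intron, a combination that gives strong, broadly active transcription in mammalian cells. Downstream lies the mKate2 coding sequence followed, after a short gap, by the unmutated mouse Stag2 open reading frame, placing the fluorescent tag at the N-terminus of SA2. The name also indicates a 3XFLAG epitope ahead of mKate2. This tag is not picked up in either feature table, although there is unannotated space between the intron and mKate2 where it could reside. The transcript ends at a rabbit β-globin polyadenylation signal, and the short "HBB fragment" called just before it is most likely residual β-globin sequence from that 3′ region rather than an intended coding element. The lac promoter/operator, CAP site and lacI fragment are remnants of the cloning backbone.

The NGS-verified and depositor sequences differ by about ten nucleotides in length but give the same feature layout. The construct suits live imaging or FLAG-based detection of SA2, and the associated work concerns CTCF binding polarity in genome folding.
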