Addgene plasmid #156441: pKS022 - pCAGGS-3XFLAG-mKate2-SA2-bpA
Purpose: For transient expression of mouse SA2 (STAG2 or SCC3B) tagged with mKate2
Depositing lab: Elphege Nora. Depositing organization: University of California, San Francisco (UCSF). Publication: Molecular basis of CTCF binding polarity in genome folding. Nora EP, Caccianini L, Fudenberg G, So K, Kameswaran V, Nagle A, Uebersohn A, Hajj B, Saux AL, Coulon A, Mirny LA, Pollard KS, Dahan M, Bruneau BG. Nat Commun. 2020 Nov 5;11(1):5612. doi: 10.1038/s41467-020-19283-x. PubMed 33154377.
Backbone
  Vector backbone: pKS022-pCAGGS-3XFLAG-mKate2-SA2-bpAk
  Vector type: Mammalian Expression
Growth in bacteria
  Bacterial resistance: Ampicillin, 100 μg/mL
  Growth temperature: 37°C
  Growth strain: DH5alpha
  Copy number: High Copy
Gene/Insert
  Gene/Insert name: mouse SA2 (alt name: STAG2)
  Species: M. musculus (mouse)
  Mutation: none
  Entrez Gene: Stag2 (a.k.a. 9230105L23Rik, B230112I07Rik, S, SA, SA-2, SAP2)
  Cloning method: Gibson Cloning
Terms and licenses: Academic/Nonprofit Terms; Industry Terms: Not Available to Industry
How to cite: pKS022 - pCAGGS-3XFLAG-mKate2-SA2-bpA was a gift from Elphege Nora (Addgene plasmid # 156441 ; http://n2t.net/addgene:156441 ; RRID:Addgene_156441)
